Addgene plasmid #136801: pEBTetD-SNAP-Cep97
Purpose: Mammalian expression of the centrosomal protein Cep97 N-terminally fused to SNAP-tag
Depositing lab: Kai Johnsson. Depositing organization: Swiss Federal Institute of Technology (EPFL). Publication: Selective chemical crosslinking reveals a Cep57-Cep63-Cep152 centrosomal complex. Lukinavicius G, Lavogina D, Orpinell M, Umezawa K, Reymond L, Garin N, Gonczy P, Johnsson K. Curr Biol. 2013 Feb 4;23(3):265-70. doi: 10.1016/j.cub.2012.12.030. Epub 2013 Jan 17. PubMed 23333316.
Backbone
  Vector backbone: pEBTetD
  Backbone size w/o insert (bp): 10960
  Vector type: Mammalian Expression
  Selectable markers: Puromycin
Growth in bacteria
  Bacterial resistance: Ampicillin, 100 μg/mL
  Growth temperature: 37°C
  Growth strain: DH5alpha
  Copy number: High Copy
Gene/Insert
  Gene/Insert name: SNAP-Cep97
  Species: H. sapiens (human), Synthetic
  Insert size (bp): 3471
  Entrez Gene: CEP97 (a.k.a. LRRIQ2, FLJ23047, FLJ26462, 2810403B08Rik)
  Promoter: CMV-TetO2
  Tag / fusion protein: FLAG-tag / His-tag (N terminal on insert)
  Cloning method: Gateway Cloning
  Sequencing primers: 5′ CMV_Fwd
Terms and licenses: Academic/Nonprofit Terms; Industry Terms: Not Available to Industry
Depositor comments: PolyAdenylation RNA deletion - low protein expression level
How to cite: pEBTetD-SNAP-Cep97 was a gift from Kai Johnsson (Addgene plasmid # 136801 ; http://n2t.net/addgene:136801 ; RRID:Addgene_136801)
