[The description below was written by a language model from this plasmid's Addgene catalogue record and pLannotate feature annotations shown in this document.]
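Description:
pEBTetD-SNAP-Cep97 is an Epstein-Barr virus-based episomal vector for tetracycline-regulated expression of a SNAP-tagged human centrosomal protein in mammalian cells. The pEBTetD backbone carries the EBV oriP origin together with an EBNA1 coding sequence, which together allow the plasmid to be replicated and retained as an extrachromosomal episome in suitable cells. An SV40 promoter-driven puromycin N-acetyltransferase cassette with an SV40 polyadenylation signal provides selection in those cells. In E. coli the plasmid is maintained as a high-copy construct through a ColE1/pUC-type origin and ampicillin resistance. Short remnants of pBR322 tetracycline-resistance and bom sequences, and fragments of neighbouring EBV genes, appear to be backbone carry-over.

Regulation is self-contained. A TetR repressor gene, placed downstream of an RSV promoter and a rabbit β-globin intron and terminated by an SV40 poly(A) signal, is expressed from the same plasmid. TetR binds two tet operator sites positioned just after the CMV enhancer/promoter (CMV-TetO2), so the payload is repressed until tetracycline or doxycycline is added. The payload is a His tag (the catalogue also lists a FLAG tag, which is not annotated) followed by the SNAP-tag, detected in the tables as an MGMT-derived fragment. The SNAP-tag is joined across a Gateway attB1 site to full-length human CEP97, a negative regulator of ciliogenesis, and an attB2 site closes the insert. No poly(A) signal is annotated after the insert, consistent with the depositor's note that a polyadenylation deletion gives low protein expression.

The SNAP-tag allows covalent labelling of the fusion with benzylguanine substrates, and the associated publication concerns chemical crosslinking of centrosomal proteins. The depositor and repository-sequenced records differ by about 125 nt, mainly within oriP.
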