Features (pLannotate 1.2.2; 30 found; start..end, strand, type, name):
    433..2222    -  rep_origin     oriP: Epstein-Barr virus oriP replication origin (Yates et al., 2000)
   2223..2441    -  CDS            gL (fragment): GL_EBVB9 - Experimental evidence at protein level: Swiss-Prot protein existence level 1. The heterodimer glycoprotein H-glycoprotein L is required for the fusion of viral and plasma membranes leading to virus entry into the host cell. Acts as a functional inhibitor of gH and maintains gH in an inhibited form. Upon binding to host integrins, gL dissociates from gH leading to activation of the viral fusion glycoproteins gB and gH. Fusion of EBV with B-lymphocytes requires the additional receptor- binding protein gp42, which forms a complex with gH/gL. The heterodimer gH/gL targets also host EPHA
   2524..4451    -  CDS            EBNA1 (fragment): Epstein-Barr nuclear antigen 1, also known as EBNA-1 crucial for latent viral infection, and for episomal amplification of vectors containing the oriP origin (Okita et al., 2013)
   4489..4833    -  CDS            BRRF2_EBVB9 (fragment): Protein inferred from homology: Swiss-Prot protein existence level 3. From Epstein-Barr virus (strain B95-8) (HHV-4) (Human herpesvirus 4).
   4836..4859    -  promoter       tet promoter (fragment): E. coli promoter for tetracycline efflux protein gene
   4972..5076    +  promoter       AmpR promoter: bla
   5077..5937    +  CDS            AmpR: β-lactamase; bla; confers resistance to ampicillin, carbenicillin, and related antibiotics
   6108..6696    +  rep_origin     ori: high-copy-number ColE1/pMB1/pBR322/pUC origin of replication
   6742..6865    -  CDS            TcR (fragment): tetracycline efflux protein; tet; confers resistance to tetracycline
   6903..7200    +  promoter       SV40 promoter: SV40 enhancer and early promoter
   7277..7876    +  CDS            PuroR: puromycin N-acetyltransferase; pac from Streptomyces alboniger; confers resistance to puromycin
   7967..8101    +  polyA_signal   SV40 poly(A) signal: SV40 polyadenylation signal
   8223..8275    -  misc_feature   bom (fragment): basis of mobility region from pBR322
   8406..8499    +  ncRNA          Retro dr1: Accession: RF00214 - Retrovirus direct repeat 1 (dr1)
   8535..8796    +  promoter       RSV promoter: Rous sarcoma virus enhancer/promoter
   8822..8882    +  promoter       SV40 promoter (fragment): SV40 early promoter
   8913..9485    +  intron         β-globin intron: intron from rabbit β-globin gene
   9540..9558    +  promoter       T7 promoter: promoter for bacteriophage T7 RNA polymerase
   9569..10189   +  CDS            tetR: TETR2_ECOLX - Experimental evidence at protein level: Swiss-Prot protein existence level 1. TetR is the repressor of the tetracycline resistance element; its N-terminal region forms a helix-turn-helix structure and binds DNA. Binding of tetracycline to TetR reduces the repressor affinity for the tetracycline resistance gene (tetA) promoter operator sites. From Escherichia coli.
  10231..10352   +  polyA_signal   SV40 poly(A) signal: SV40 polyadenylation signal
  10407..10786   +  enhancer       CMV enhancer: human cytomegalovirus immediate early enhancer
  10787..10990   +  promoter       CMV promoter: human cytomegalovirus (CMV) immediate early promoter
  10992..11011   +  promoter       PLtetO-1 promoter (fragment): modified phage lambda PL promoter with tet operator sites (Lutz and Bujard, 1997)
  11013..11032   +  promoter       PLtetO-1 promoter (fragment): modified phage lambda PL promoter with tet operator sites (Lutz and Bujard, 1997)
  11040..11073   +  promoter       TRE3GV promoter (fragment): 3rd-generation Tet-responsive promoter that can be activated by binding of Tet-On® 3G, optimized for retroviral and lentiviral vectors
  11189..11206   +  CDS            9xHis (fragment): 9xHis affinity tag
  11207..11749   +  CDS            MGMT (fragment): MGMT_HUMAN - Experimental evidence at protein level: Swiss-Prot protein existence level 1. Involved in the cellular defense against the biological effects of O6-methylguanine (O6-MeG) and O4-methylthymine (O4-MeT) in DNA. Repairs the methylated nucleobase in DNA by stoichiometrically transferring the methyl group to a cysteine residue in the enzyme. This is a suicide reaction: the enzyme is irreversibly inactivated. From Homo sapiens (Human).
  11792..11816   +  protein_bind   attB1: mutant version of attB; recombination site for the Gateway® BP reaction BP Clonase™
  11819..14413   +  CDS            CEP97: CEP97_HUMAN - Also known as LRRIQ2. Experimental evidence at protein level: Swiss-Prot protein existence level 1. Acts as a key negative regulator of ciliogenesis in collaboration with CCP110 by capping the mother centriole thereby preventing cilia formation. Required for recruitment of CCP110 to the centrosome. From Homo sapiens (Human).
  14421..14      -  protein_bind   attB2 (across the origin): mutant version of attB; recombination site for the Gateway® BP reaction BP Clonase™
>Addgene plasmid #136801 | pEBTetD-SNAP-Cep97 | depositor full sequence | sequence record 264034 | Full Sequence
TTGTACAAAGTGGTGATGGCAGCTAGCGGCGCGCCCGGCCGCGGGGCAGTGCATGTAATCCCTTCAGTTG
GTTGGTACAACTTGCCAACTGGGCCCTGTTCCACATGTGACACGGGGGGGGACCAAACACAAAGGGGTTC
TCTGACTGTAGTTGACATCCTTATAAATGGATGTGCACATTTGCCAACACTGAGTGGCTTTCATCCTGGA
GCAGACTTTGCAGTCTGTGGACTGCAACACAACATTGCCTTTATGTGTAACTCTTGGCTGAAGCTCTTAC
ACCAATGCTGGGGGACATGTACCTCCCAGGGGCCCAGGAAGACTACGGGAGGCTACACCAACGTCAATCA
GAGGGGCCTGTGTAGCTACCGATAAGCGGACCCTCAAGAGGGCATTAGCAATAGTGTTTATAAGGCCCCC
TTGTTAACCCTAAACGGGTAGCATATGCTTCCCGGGTAGTAGTATATACTATCCAGACTAACCCTAATTC
AATAGCATATGTTACCCAACGGGAAGCATATGCTATCGAATTAGGGTTAGTAAAAGGGTCCTAAGGAACA
GCGATATCTCCCACCCCATGAGCTGTCACGGTTTTATTTACATGGGGTCAGGATTCCACGAGGGTAGTGA
ACCATTTTAGTCACAAGGGCAGTGGCTGAAGATCAAGGAGCGGGCAGTGAACTCTCCTGAATCTTCGCCT
GCTTCTTCATTCTCCTTCGTTTAGCTAATAGAATAACTGCTGAGTTGTGAACAGTAAGGTGTATGTGAGG
TGCTCGAAAACAAGGTTTCAGGTGACGCCCCCAGAATAAAATTTGGACGGGGGGTTCAGTGGTGGCATTG
TGCTATGACACCAATATAACCCTCACAAACCCCTTGGGCAATAAATACTAGTGTAGGAATGAAACATTCT
GAATATCTTTAACAATAGAAATCCATGGGGTGGGGACAAGCCGTAAAGACTGGATGTCCATCTCACACGA
ATTTATGGCTATGGGCAACACATAATCCTAGTGCAATATGATACTGGGGTTATTAAGATGTGTCCCAGGC
AGGGACCAAGACAGGTGAACCATGTTGTTACACTCTATTTGTAACAAGGGGAAAGAGAGTGGACGCCGAC
AGCAGCGGACTCCACTGGTTGTCTCTAACACCCCCGAAAATTAAACGGGGCTCCACGCCAATGGGGCCCA
TAAACAAAGACAAGTGGCCACTCTTTTTTTTGAAATTGTGGAGTGGGGGCACGCGTCAGCCCCCACACGC
CGCCCTGCGGTTTTGGACTGTAAAATAAGGGTGTAATAACTTGGCTGATTGTAACCCCGCTAACCACTGC
GGTCAAACCACTTGCCCACAAAACCACTAATGGCACCCCGGGGAATACCTGCATAAGTAGGTGGGCGGGC
CAAGATAGGGGCGCGATTGCTGCGATCTGGAGGACAAATTACACACACTTGCGCCTGAGCGCCAAGCACA
GGGTTGTTGGTCCTCATATTCACGAGGTCGCTGAGAGCACGGTGGGCTAATGTTGCCATGGGTAGCATAT
ACTACCCAAATATCTGGATAGCATATGCTATCCTAATCTATATCTGGGTAGCATAGGCTATCCTAATCTA
TATCTGGGTAGCATATGCTATCCTAATCTATATCTGGGTAGTATATGCTATCCTAATTTATATCTGGGTA
GCATAGGCTATCCTAATCTATATCTGGGTAGCATATGCTATCCTAATCTATATCTGGGTAGTATATGCTA
TCCTAATCTGTATCCGGGTAGCATATGCTATCCTAATAGAGATTAGGGTAGTATATGCTATCCTAATTTA
TATCTGGGTAGCATATACTACCCAAATATCTGGATAGCATATGCTATCCTAATCTATATCTGGGTAGCAT
ATGCTATCCTAATCTATATCTGGGTAGCATAGGCTATCCTAATCTATATCTGGGTAGCATATGCTATCCT
AATCTATATCTGGGTAGTATATGCTATCCTAATTTATATCTGGGTAGCATAGGCTATCCTAATCTATATC
TGGGTAGCATATGCTATCCTAATCTATATCTGGGTAGTATATGCTATCCTAATCTGTATCCGGGTAGCAT
ATGCTATCCTCATGCATATACAGTCAGCATATGATACCCAGTAGTAGAGTGGGAGTGCTATCCTTTGCAT
ATGCCGCCACCTCCCAAGGGGGCGTGAATTTTCGCTGCTTGTCCTTTTCCTGCTGGTTGCTCCCATTCTT
AGGTGAATTTAAGGAGGCCAGGCTAAAGCCGTCGCATGTCTGATTGCTCACCAGGTAAATGTCGCTAATG
TTTTCCAACGCGAGAAGGTGTTGAGCGCGGAGCTGAGTGACGTGACAACATGGGTATGCCCAATTGCCCC
ATGTTGGGAGGACGAAAATGGTGACAAGACAGATGGCCAGAAATACACCAACAGCACGCATGATGTCTAC
TGGGGATTTATTCTTTAGTGCGGGGGAATACACGGCTTTTAATACGATTGAGGGCGTCTCCTAACAAGTT
ACATCACTCCTGCCCTTCCTCACCCTCATCTCCATCACCTCCTTCATCTCCGTCATCTCCGTCATCACCC
TCCGCGGCAGCCCCTTCCACCATAGGTGGAAACCAGGGAGGCAAATCTACTCCATCGTCAAAGCTGCACA
CAGTCACCCTGATATTGCAGGTAGGAGCGGGCTTTGTCATAACAAGGTCCTTAATCGCATCCTTCAAAAC
CTCAGCAAATATATGAGTTTGTAAAAAGACCATGAAATAACAGACAATGGACTCCCTTAGCGGGCCAGGT
TGTGGGCCGGGTCCAGGGGCCATTCCAAAGGGGAGACGACTCAATGGTGTAAGACGACATTGTGGAATAG
CAAGGGCAGTTCCTCGCCTTAGGTTGTAAAGGGAGGTCTTACTACCTCCATATACGAACACACCGGCGAC
CCAAGTTCCTTCGTCGGTAGTCCTTTCTACGTGACTCCTAGCCAGGAGAGCTCTTAAACCTTCTGCAATG
TTCTCAAATTTCGGGTTGGAACCTCCTTGACCACGATGCTTTTCCAAACCACCCTCCTTTTTTGCGCCCT
GCCTCCATCACCCTGACCCCGGGGTCCAGTGCTTGGGCCTTCTCCTGGGTCATCTGCGGGGCCCTGCTCT
ATCGCTCCCGGGGGCACGTCAGGCTCACCATCTGGGCCACCTTCTTGGTGGTATTCAAAATAATCGGCTT
CCCCTACAGGGTGGAAAAATGGCCTTCTACCTGGAGGGGGCCTGCGCGGTGGAGACCCGGATGATGATGA
CTGACTACTGGGACTCCTGGGCCTCTTTTCTCCACGTCCACGACCTCTCCCCCTGGCTCTTTCACGACTT
CCCCCCCTGGCTCTTTCACGTCCTCTACCCCGGCGGCCTCCACTACCTCCTCGACCCCGGCCTCCACTAC
CTCCTCGACCCCGGCCTCCACTGCCTCCTCGACCCCGGCCTCCACCTCCTGCTCCTGCCCCTCCTGCTCC
TGCCCCTCCTCCTGCTCCTGCCCCTCCTGCCCCTCCTGCTCCTGCCCCTCCTGCCCCTCCTGCTCCTGCC
CCTCCTGCCCCTCCTGCTCCTGCCCCTCCTGCCCCTCCTCCTGCTCCTGCCCCTCCTGCCCCTCCTCCTG
CTCCTGCCCCTCCTGCCCCTCCTGCTCCTGCCCCTCCTGCCCCTCCTGCTCCTGCCCCTCCTGCCCCTCC
TGCTCCTGCCCCTCCTGCTCCTGCCCCTCCTGCTCCTGCCCCTCCTGCTCCTGCCCCTCCTGCCCCTCCT
GCCCCTCCTCCTGCTCCTGCCCCTCCTGCTCCTGCCCCTCCTGCCCCTCCTGCCCCTCCTGCTCCTGCCC
CTCCTCCTGCTCCTGCCCCTCCTGCCCCTCCTGCCCCTCCTCCTGCTCCTGCCCCTCCTGCCCCTCCTCC
TGCTCCTGCCCCTCCTCCTGCTCCTGCCCCTCCTGCCCCTCCTGCCCCTCCTCCTGCTCCTGCCCCTCCT
GCCCCTCCTCCTGCTCCTGCCCCTCCTCCTGCTCCTGCCCCTCCTGCCCCTCCTGCCCCTCCTCCTGCTC
CTGCCCCTCCTCCTGCTCCTGCCCCTCCTGCCCCTCCTGCCCCTCCTGCCCCTCCTCCTGCTCCTGCCCC
TCCTCCTGCTCCTGCCCCTCCTGCTCCTGCCCCTCCCGCTCCTGCTCCTGCTCCTGTTCCACCGTGGGTC
CCTTTGCAGCCAATGCAACTTGGACGTTTTTGGGGTCTCCGGACACCATCTCTATGTCTTGGCCCTGATC
CTGAGCCGCCCGGGGCTCCTGGTCTTCCGCCTCCTCGTCCTCGTCCTCTTCCCCGTCCTCGTCCATGGTT
ATCACCCCCTCTTCTTTGAGGTCCACTGCCGCCGGAGCCTTCTGGTCCAGATGTGTCTCCCTTCTCTCCT
AGGCCATTTCCAGGTCCTGTACCTGGCCCCTCGTCAGACATGATTCACACTAAAAGAGATCAATAGACAT
CTTTATTAGACGACGCTCAGTGAATACAGGGAGTGCAGACTCCTGCCCCCTCCAACAGCCCCCCCACCCT
CATCCCCTTCATGGTCGCTGTCAGACAGATCCAGGTCTGAAAATTCCCCATCCTCCGAACCATCCTCGTC
CTCATCACCAATTACTCGCAGCCCGGAAAACTCCCGCTGAACATCCTCAAGATTTGCGTCCTGAGCCTCA
AGCCAGGCCTCAAATTCCTCGTCCCCCTTTTTGCTGGACGGTAGGGATGGGGATTCTCGGGACCCCTCCT
CTTCCTCTTCAAGGTCACCAGACAGAGATGCTACTGGGGCAACGGAAGAAAAGCTGGGTGCGGCCTGTGA
GGATCAGCTTATCGATGATAAGCTGTCAAACATGAGAATTCTTGAAGACGAAAGGGCCTCGTGATACGCC
TATTTTTATAGGTTAATGTCATGATAATAATGGTTTCTTAGACGTCAGGTGGCACTTTTCGGGGAAATGT
GCGCGGAACCCCTATTTGTTTATTTTTCTAAATACATTCAAATATGTATCCGCTCATGAGACAATAACCC
TGATAAATGCTTCAATAATATTGAAAAAGGAAGAGTATGAGTATTCAACATTTCCGTGTCGCCCTTATTC
CCTTTTTTGCGGCATTTTGCCTTCCTGTTTTTGCTCACCCAGAAACGCTGGTGAAAGTAAAAGATGCTGA
AGATCAGTTGGGTGCACGAGTGGGTTACATCGAACTGGATCTCAACAGCGGTAAGATCCTTGAGAGTTTT
CGCCCCGAAGAACGTTTTCCAATGATGAGCACTTTTAAAGTTCTGCTATGTGGCGCGGTATTATCCCGTG
TTGACGCCGGGCAAGAGCAACTCGGTCGCCGCATACACTATTCTCAGAATGACTTGGTTGAGTACTCACC
AGTCACAGAAAAGCATCTTACGGATGGCATGACAGTAAGAGAATTATGCAGTGCTGCCATAACCATGAGT
GATAACACTGCGGCCAACTTACTTCTGACAACGATCGGAGGACCGAAGGAGCTAACCGCTTTTTTGCACA
ACATGGGGGATCATGTAACTCGCCTTGATCGTTGGGAACCGGAGCTGAATGAAGCCATACCAAACGACGA
GCGTGACACCACGATGCCTGCAGCAATGGCAACAACGTTGCGCAAACTATTAACTGGCGAACTACTTACT
CTAGCTTCCCGGCAACAATTAATAGACTGGATGGAGGCGGATAAAGTTGCAGGACCACTTCTGCGCTCGG
CCCTTCCGGCTGGCTGGTTTATTGCTGATAAATCTGGAGCCGGTGAGCGTGGGTCTCGCGGTATCATTGC
AGCACTGGGGCCAGATGGTAAGCCCTCCCGTATCGTAGTTATCTACACGACGGGGAGTCAGGCAACTATG
GATGAACGAAATAGACAGATCGCTGAGATAGGTGCCTCACTGATTAAGCATTGGTAACTGTCAGACCAAG
TTTACTCATATATACTTTAGATTGATTTAAAACTTCATTTTTAATTTAAAAGGATCTAGGTGAAGATCCT
TTTTGATAATCTCATGACCAAAATCCCTTAACGTGAGTTTTCGTTCCACTGAGCGTCAGACCCCGTAGAA
AAGATCAAAGGATCTTCTTGAGATCCTTTTTTTCTGCGCGTAATCTGCTGCTTGCAAACAAAAAAACCAC
CGCTACCAGCGGTGGTTTGTTTGCCGGATCAAGAGCTACCAACTCTTTTTCCGAAGGTAACTGGCTTCAG
CAGAGCGCAGATACCAAATACTGTCCTTCTAGTGTAGCCGTAGTTAGGCCACCACTTCAAGAACTCTGTA
GCACCGCCTACATACCTCGCTCTGCTAATCCTGTTACCAGTGGCTGCTGCCAGTGGCGATAAGTCGTGTC
TTACCGGGTTGGACTCAAGACGATAGTTACCGGATAAGGCGCAGCGGTCGGGCTGAACGGGGGGTTCGTG
CACACAGCCCAGCTTGGAGCGAACGACCTACACCGAACTGAGATACCTACAGCGTGAGCTATGAGAAAGC
GCCACGCTTCCCGAAGGGAGAAAGGCGGACAGGTATCCGGTAAGCGGCAGGGTCGGAACAGGAGAGCGCA
CGAGGGAGCTTCCAGGGGGAAACGCCTGGTATCTTTATAGTCCTGTCGGGTTTCGCCACCTCTGACTTGA
GCGTCGATTTTTGTGATGCTCGTCAGGGGGGCGGAGCCTATGGAAAAACGCCAGCAACGCGGCCTTTTTA
CGGTTCCTGGCCTTTTGCTGGCCTTGAAGCTGTCCCTGATGGTCGTCATCTACCTGCCTGGACAGCATGG
CCTGCAACGCGGGCATCCCGATGCCGCCGGAAGCGAGAAGAATCATAATGGGGAAGGCCATCCAGCCTCG
CGTCGAACTAGATGATCCGGCTGTGGAATGTGTGTCAGTTAGGGTGTGGAAAGTCCCCAGGCTCCCCAGC
AGGCAGAAGTATGCAAAGCATGCATCTCAATTAGTCAGCAACCAGGTGTGGAAAGTCCCCAGGCTCCCCA
GCAGGCAGAAGTATGCAAAGCATGCATCTCAATTAGTCAGCAACCATAGTCCCGCCCCTAACTCCGCCCA
TCCCGCCCCTAACTCCGCCCAGTTCCGCCCATTCTCCGCCCCATGGCTGACTAATTTTTTTTATTTATGC
AGAGGCCGAGGCCGCCTCGGCCTCTGAGCTATTCCAGAAGTAGTGAGGAGGCTTTTTTGGAGGGTGACCG
CCACGACCGGTGCCGCCACCATCCCCTGACCCACGCCCCTGACCCCTCACAAGGAGACGACCTTCCATGA
CCGAGTACAAGCCCACGGTGCGCCTCGCCACCCGCGACGACGTCCCCCGGGCCGTACGCACCCTCGCCGC
CGCGTTCGCCGACTACCCCGCCACGCGCCACACCGTCGACCCCGACCGCCACATCGAACGCGTCACCGAG
CTGCAAGAACTCTTCCTCACGCGCGTCGGGCTCGACATCGGCAAGGTGTGGGTCGCGGACGACGGCGCCG
CGGTGGCGGTCTGGACCACGCCGGAGAGCGTCGAAGCGGGGGCGGTGTTCGCCGAGATCGGCCCGCGCAT
GGCCGAGTTGAGCGGTTCCCGGCTGGCCGCGCAGCAACAGATGGAAGGCCTCCTGGCGCCGCACCGGCCC
AAGGAGCCCGCGTGGTTCCTGGCCACCGTCGGCGTCTCGCCCGACCACCAGGGCAAGGGTCTGGGCAGCG
CCGTCGTGCTCCCCGGAGTGGAGGCGGCCGAGCGCGCCGGGGTGCCCGCCTTCCTGGAGACCTCCGCGCC
CCGCAACCTCCCCTTCTACGAGCGGCTCGGCTTCACCGTCACCGCCGACGTCGAGGTGCCCGAAGGACCG
CGCACCTGGTGCATGACCCGCAAGCCCGGTGCCTGACGCCCGCCCCACGACCCGCAGCGCCCGACCGAAA
GGAGCGCACGACCCGGTCCGACGCGGCCCGACGGGTCCGAGGGGGGTCGACCTCGAAACTTGTTTATTGC
AGCTTATAATGGTTACAAATAAAGCAATAGCATCACAAATTTCACAAATAAAGCATTTTTTTCACTGCAT
TCTAGTTGTGGTTTGTCCAAACTCATCAATGTATCTTATCATGTCTGGATCTGATCCGAACCCCTTCCTC
GACCAATTCTCATGTTTGACAGCTTATCATCGCAGATCCGGGCAACGTTGTTGCCATTGCTCGACCAATT
CTCATGTTTGACAGCTTATCATCGCAGATCCGTATGGTGCACTCTCAGTACAATCTGCTCTGATGCCGCA
TAGTTAAGCCAGTATCTGCTCCCTGCTTGTGTGTTGGAGGTCGCTGAGTAGTGCGCGAGCAAAATTTAAG
CTACAACAAGGCAAGGCTTGACCGACAATTGCATGAAGAATCTGCTTAGGGTTAGGCGTTTTGCGCTGCT
TCGCGATGTACGGGCCAGATATACGCGTATCTGAGGGGACTAGGGTGTGTTTAGGCGAAAAGCGGGGCTT
CGGTTGTACGCGGTTAGGAGTCCCCTCAGGATATAGTAGTTTCGCTTTTGCATAGGGAGGGGGAAATGTA
GTCTTATGCAATACTCTTGTAGTCTTGCAACATGGTAACGATGAGTTAGCAACATGCCTTACAAGGAGAG
AAAAAGCACCGTGCATGCCGATTGGTGGAAGTAAGGTGGTACGATCGTGCCTTATTAGGAAGGCAACAGA
CGGGTCTGACATGGATTGGACGAACCACTGAATTCCGCATTGCAGAGATATTGTATTTAAGTGCCTAGCT
CGATACAATAAACGCCATTTGACCATTCACCACATTGGTGTGCACCTCCAAGCTGGCCGGGGATCCTCTA
GGGCCTCTGAGCTATTCCAGAAGTAGTGAAGAGGCTTTTTTGGAGGCCTAGGCTTTTGCAAAAAGCTCCG
GATCGATCCTGAGAACTTCAGGGTGAGTTTGGGGACCCTTGATTGTTCTTTCTTTTTCGCTATTGTAAAA
TTCATGTTATATGGAGGGGGCAAAGTTTTCAGGGTGTTGTTTAGAATGGGAAGATGTCCCTTGTATCACC
ATGGACCCTCATGATAATTTTGTTTCTTTCACTTTCTACTCTGTTGACAACCATTGTCTCCTCTTATTTT
CTTTTCATTTTCTGTAACTTTTTCGTTAAACTTTAGCTTGCATTTGTAACGAATTTTTAAATTCACTTTT
GTTTATTTGTCAGATTGTAAGTACTTTCTCTAATCACTTTTTTTTCAAGGCAATCAGGGTATATTATATT
GTACTTCAGCACAGTTTTAGAGAACAATTGTTATAATTAAATGATAAGGTAGAATATTTCTGCATATAAA
TTCTGGCTGGCGTGGAAATATTCTTATTGGTAGAAACAACTACATCCTGGTCATCATCCTGCCTTTCTCT
TTATGGTTACAATGATATACACTGTTTGAGATGAGGATAAAATACTCTGAGTCCAAACCGGGCCCCTCTG
CTAACCATGTTCATGCCTTCTTCTTTTTCCTACAGCTCCTGGGCAACGTGCTGGTTATTGTGCTGTCTCA
TCATTTTGGCAAAGAATTGTAATACGACTCACTATAGGGCGAATTGATATGTCTAGATTAGATAAAAGTA
AAGTGATTAACAGCGCATTAGAGCTGCTTAATGAGGTCGGAATCGAAGGTTTAACAACCCGTAAACTCGC
CCAGAAGCTAGGTGTAGAGCAGCCTACATTGTATTGGCATGTAAAAAATAAGCGGGCTTTGCTCGACGCC
TTAGCCATTGAGATGTTAGATAGGCACCATACTCACTTTTGCCCTTTAGAAGGGGAAAGCTGGCAAGATT
TTTTACGTAATAACGCTAAAAGTTTTAGATGTGCTTTACTAAGTCATCGCGATGGAGCAAAAGTACATTT
AGGTACACGGCCTACAGAAAAACAGTATGAAACTCTCGAAAATCAATTAGCCTTTTTATGCCAACAAGGT
TTTTCACTAGAGAATGCATTATATGCACTCAGCGCTGTGGGGCATTTTACTTTAGGTTGCGTATTGGAAG
ATCAAGAGCATCAAGTCGCTAAAGAAGAAAGGGAAACACCTACTACTGATAGTATGCCGCCATTATTACG
ACAAGCTATCGAATTATTTGATCACCAAGGTGCAGAGCCAGCCTTCTTATTCGGCCTTGAATTGATCATA
TGCGGATTAGAAAAACAACTTAAATGTGAAAGTGGGTCCGCGTACAGCGGATCCCGGGAATTCAGATCTT
ATTAAAGCAGAACTTGTTTATTGCAGCTTATAATGGTTACAAATAAAGCAATAGCATCACAAATTTCACA
AATAAAGCATTTTTTTCACTGCATTCTAGTTGTGGTTTGTCCAAACTCATCAATGTATCTTATCATGTCT
GGTCGAATCCATGGCGCAGAACTGGTAGGTATGGAAGATCCGCGTTGACATTGATTATTGACTAGTTATT
AATAGTAATCAATTACGGGGTCATTAGTTCATAGCCCATATATGGAGTTCCGCGTTACATAACTTACGGT
AAATGGCCCGCCTGGCTGACCGCCCAACGACCCCCGCCCATTGACGTCAATAATGACGTATGTTCCCATA
GTAACGCCAATAGGGACTTTCCATTGACGTCAATGGGTGGAGTATTTACGGTAAACTGCCCACTTGGCAG
TACATCAAGTGTATCATATGCCAAGTACGCCCCCTATTGACGTCAATGACGGTAAATGGCCCGCCTGGCA
TTATGCCCAGTACATGACCTTATGGGACTTTCCTACTTGGCAGTACATCTACGTATTAGTCATCGCTATT
ACCATGGTGATGCGGTTTTGGCAGTACATCAATGGGCGTGGATAGCGGTTTGACTCACGGGGATTTCCAA
GTCTCCACCCCATTGACGTCAATGGGAGTTTGTTTTGGCACCAAAATCAACGGGACTTTCCAAAATGTCG
TAACAACTCCGCCCCATTGACGCAAATGGGCGGTAGGCGTGTACGGTGGGAGGTCTATATAAGCAGAGCT
CTCCCTATCAGTGATAGAGATCTCCCTATCAGTGATAGAGATCGTCGACGAGCTCGTTTAGTGAACCGTC
AGATCGCCTGGAGACGCCATCCACGCTGTTTTGACCTCCATAGAAGACACCGGGACCGATCCAGCCTCCG
GACTCTAGCGTTTAAACTTAAGCTTACCACCATGGATTATAAAGACGATGATGACAAGCACCACCACCAC
CACCACGACAAGGATTGTGAAATGAAACGCACCACACTGGACAGCCCTTTGGGGAAGCTGGAGCTGTCTG
GTTGTGAGCAGGGTCTGCACGAAATAATTTTTCTGGGCAAGGGGACGTCTGCAGCTGATGCCGTGGAGGT
CCCAGCCCCCGCTGCGGTTCTCGGAGGTCCGGAGCCCCTGATGCAGGCTACAGCCTGGCTGAATGCCTAT
TTCCACCAGCCCGAGGCTATCGAAGAGTTCCCCGTGCCGGCTCTTCACCATCCCGTTTTCCAGCAAGAGT
CGTTCACCAGACAGGTGTTATGGAAGCTGCTGAAGGTTGTGAAATTCGGAGAAGTGATTTCTTACTCTCA
CTTAGCAGCCCTGGCAGGCAACCCCGCAGCCACGGCAGCAGTGAAGACGGCACTGAGTGGCAATCCTGTC
CCTATCCTGATCCCGTGCCACAGAGTGGTCCAGGGGGATTTGGATGTGGGCGGTTACGAGGGTGGACTGG
CCGTGAAGGAATGGCTTCTGGCCCATGAAGGCCACCGGTTGGGGAAGCCAGGCTTGGGATTCGAACTGGA
GGTGCTGTTCCAGGGCCCCGGTACCGCCATCACAAGTTTGTACAAAAAAGCAGGCTTAATGGCGGTGGCG
CGCGTGGACGCGGCTTTGCCTCCCGGAGAAGGATCAGTGGTCAATTGGTCAGGACAGGGACTACAGAAAT
TAGGTCCAAATTTACCCTGTGAAGCTGATATTCACACTTTGATTCTGGATAAAAATCAGATTATTAAATT
GGAAAATCTGGAGAAATGCAAACGATTAATACAGTTATCAGTAGCTAATAATCGGCTGGTTCGGATGATG
GGTGTGGCCAAGCTGACGTTGCTTCGTGTATTAAATTTGCCTCATAATAGCATTGGCTGTGTGGAAGGGC
TAAAGGAACTAGTACATCTGGAATGGCTGAATTTGGCAGGAAATAATCTTAAGGCCATGGAACAGATCAA
TAGCTGCACAGCTCTACAGCATCTCGATTTATCAGACAATAATATATCCCAGATAGGTGATCTATCTAAA
TTGGTATCCCTGAAAACCCTGCTTTTACATGGAAACATCATCACCTCTCTTAGAATGGCACCTGCTTACC
TACCCAGAAGTCTTGCTATACTTTCTTTGGCAGAAAATGAAATCCGAGACTTAAATGAGATCTCTTTTTT
GGCATCCTTAACTGAATTGGAACAGTTGTCGATTATGAACAATCCTTGTGTGATGGCAACACCATCCATC
CCAGGATTTGACTATCGGCCGTACATCGTCAGCTGGTGCCTAAACCTCAGAGTCCTAGATGGATATGTGA
TTTCTCAGAAGGAAAGTTTGAAAGCTGAATGGCTCTATAGTCAAGGCAAGGGGAGAGCATATCGGCCTGG
CCAGCACATCCAGCTTGTCCAATATCTGGCTACAGTCTGCCCCCTCACTTCTACACTAGGTCTTCAAACT
GCAGAGGATGCCAAACTAGAGAAGATTTTGAGCAAACAGAGGTTTCACCAGAGGCAGTTGATGAACCAAA
GCCAAAATGAAGAGTTGTCTCCTCTTGTTCCTGTTGAAACAAGGGCATCCCTTATTCCTGAGCATTCAAG
CCCTGTTCAAGATTGCCAGATATCCCAGGAAAGTGAACCCGTCATTCAAGTGAATTCTTGGGTTGGGATA
AACAGTAATGATGATCAGTTATTTGCGGTTAAGAATAATTTTCCAGCCTCTGTACACACTACGAGATATT
CTCGAAATGATCTGCACCTGGAAGACATACAGACGGATGAGGACAAGTTAAACTGTAGTCTTCTCTCTTC
AGAGTCTACTTTTATGCCAGTTGCATCAGGACTGTCTCCACTATCACCTACAGTTGAGCTGAGGCTGCAG
GGCATTAACTTGGGCCTAGAAGATGATGGTGTTGCAGATGAATCTGTGAAAGGGCTGGAAAGCCAGGTGT
TGGATAAGGAAGAGGAACAGCCTTTATGGGCTGCAAATGAGAATTCTGTTCAAATGATGAGAAGTGAAAT
CAATACAGAGGTAAATGAGAAAGCTGGACTATTACCTTGTCCTGAGCCAACAATAATCAGTGCTATCTTG
AAGGATGATAACCACAGTCTTACATTTTTTCCTGAGTCAACTGAGCAGAAACAATCAGACATAAAGAAAC
CAGAAAATACACAACCAGAAAATAAAGAAACCATATCTCAAGCAACTTCAGAGAAACTTCCCATGATTTT
AACCCAGAGATCTGTTGCTTTGGGACAAGACAAAGTTGCCCTTCAGAAATTAAATGATGCAGCCACCAAG
CTTCAGGCCTGTTGGCGGGGATTTTATGCCAGGAACTACAACCCTCAAGCCAAAGATGTGCGTTACGAAA
TCCGGCTACGCAGAATGCAAGAGCACATTGTCTGCTTAACTGATGAAATAAGGAGATTACGAAAAGAAAG
AGATGAAGAACGTATTAAAAAATTTGTACAAGAAGAAGCTTTCAGATTCCTTTGGAACCAGGTAAGGTCT
CTACAGGTTTGGCAACAGACAGTGGACCAGCGTCTAAGTTCCTGGCATACTGATGTTCCTCCTATATCAA
GTACTCTTGTGCCATCGAAACATCCATTATTTACCCAAAGCCAGGAGTCCTCTTGTGATCAAAATGCTGA
TTGGTTTATTGCTTCTGATGTAGCTCCTCAAGAGAAATCATTACCAGAATTTCCAGACTCTGGTTTTCAT
TCCTCTCTAACAGAACAAGTTCATTCATTGCAGCATTCTTTGGATTTTGAGAAAAGTTCCACAGAAGGCA
GTGAAAGCTCCATAATGGGGAATTCCATTGACACAGTCAGATATGGCAAAGAATCAGATTTAGGGGATGT
TAGTGAAGAACATGGTGAATGGAATAAGGAAAGCTCAAATAACGAGCAGGACAATAGTCTGCTTGAACAG
TATTTAACTTCAGTTCAACAGCTGGAAGATGCTGATGAGAGGACCAATTTTGATACAGAGACAAGAGATA
GCAAACTTCACATTGCTTGTTTCCCAGTACAGTTAGATACATTGTCTGACGGTGCTTCTGTAGATGAGAG
TCATGGCATATCTCCTCCTTTGCAAGGTGAAATTAGCCAGACACAAGAGAATTCTAAATTAAATGCAGAA
GTTCAAGGGCAGCAGCCAGAATGTGATTCTACATTTCAGCTATTGCATGTTGGTGTTACTGTGTAATGAT
ACCCAGCTTTC
