Features (pLannotate 1.2.2; 30 found; start..end, strand, type, name):
    433..1990    -  rep_origin     oriP (fragment): Epstein-Barr virus oriP replication origin (Yates et al., 2000)
   2103..2321    -  CDS            gL (fragment): GL_EBVB9 - Experimental evidence at protein level: Swiss-Prot protein existence level 1. The heterodimer glycoprotein H-glycoprotein L is required for the fusion of viral and plasma membranes leading to virus entry into the host cell. Acts as a functional inhibitor of gH and maintains gH in an inhibited form. Upon binding to host integrins, gL dissociates from gH leading to activation of the viral fusion glycoproteins gB and gH. Fusion of EBV with B-lymphocytes requires the additional receptor- binding protein gp42, which forms a complex with gH/gL. The heterodimer gH/gL targets also host EPHA
   2404..4326    -  CDS            EBNA1: Epstein-Barr nuclear antigen 1, also known as EBNA-1 crucial for latent viral infection, and for episomal amplification of vectors containing the oriP origin (Okita et al., 2013)
   4364..4708    -  CDS            BRRF2_EBVB9 (fragment): Protein inferred from homology: Swiss-Prot protein existence level 3. From Epstein-Barr virus (strain B95-8) (HHV-4) (Human herpesvirus 4).
   4711..4734    -  promoter       tet promoter (fragment): E. coli promoter for tetracycline efflux protein gene
   4847..4951    +  promoter       AmpR promoter: bla
   4952..5812    +  CDS            AmpR: β-lactamase; bla; confers resistance to ampicillin, carbenicillin, and related antibiotics
   5983..6571    +  rep_origin     ori: high-copy-number ColE1/pMB1/pBR322/pUC origin of replication
   6617..6740    -  CDS            TcR (fragment): tetracycline efflux protein; tet; confers resistance to tetracycline
   6778..7075    +  promoter       SV40 promoter: SV40 enhancer and early promoter
   7152..7751    +  CDS            PuroR: puromycin N-acetyltransferase; pac from Streptomyces alboniger; confers resistance to puromycin
   7842..7976    +  polyA_signal   SV40 poly(A) signal: SV40 polyadenylation signal
   8098..8150    -  misc_feature   bom (fragment): basis of mobility region from pBR322
   8281..8374    +  ncRNA          Retro dr1: Accession: RF00214 - Retrovirus direct repeat 1 (dr1)
   8410..8671    +  promoter       RSV promoter: Rous sarcoma virus enhancer/promoter
   8697..8757    +  promoter       SV40 promoter (fragment): SV40 early promoter
   8788..9360    +  intron         β-globin intron: intron from rabbit β-globin gene
   9415..9433    +  promoter       T7 promoter: promoter for bacteriophage T7 RNA polymerase
   9444..10064   +  CDS            tetR: TETR2_ECOLX - Experimental evidence at protein level: Swiss-Prot protein existence level 1. TetR is the repressor of the tetracycline resistance element; its N-terminal region forms a helix-turn-helix structure and binds DNA. Binding of tetracycline to TetR reduces the repressor affinity for the tetracycline resistance gene (tetA) promoter operator sites. From Escherichia coli.
  10106..10227   +  polyA_signal   SV40 poly(A) signal: SV40 polyadenylation signal
  10282..10661   +  enhancer       CMV enhancer: human cytomegalovirus immediate early enhancer
  10662..10865   +  promoter       CMV promoter: human cytomegalovirus (CMV) immediate early promoter
  10867..10886   +  promoter       PLtetO-1 promoter (fragment): modified phage lambda PL promoter with tet operator sites (Lutz and Bujard, 1997)
  10888..10907   +  promoter       PLtetO-1 promoter (fragment): modified phage lambda PL promoter with tet operator sites (Lutz and Bujard, 1997)
  10915..10948   +  promoter       TRE3GV promoter (fragment): 3rd-generation Tet-responsive promoter that can be activated by binding of Tet-On® 3G, optimized for retroviral and lentiviral vectors
  11064..11081   +  CDS            9xHis (fragment): 9xHis affinity tag
  11082..11624   +  CDS            MGMT (fragment): MGMT_HUMAN - Experimental evidence at protein level: Swiss-Prot protein existence level 1. Involved in the cellular defense against the biological effects of O6-methylguanine (O6-MeG) and O4-methylthymine (O4-MeT) in DNA. Repairs the methylated nucleobase in DNA by stoichiometrically transferring the methyl group to a cysteine residue in the enzyme. This is a suicide reaction: the enzyme is irreversibly inactivated. From Homo sapiens (Human).
  11667..11691   +  protein_bind   attB1: mutant version of attB; recombination site for the Gateway® BP reaction BP Clonase™
  11694..14288   +  CDS            CEP97: CEP97_HUMAN - Also known as LRRIQ2. Experimental evidence at protein level: Swiss-Prot protein existence level 1. Acts as a key negative regulator of ciliogenesis in collaboration with CCP110 by capping the mother centriole thereby preventing cilia formation. Required for recruitment of CCP110 to the centrosome. From Homo sapiens (Human).
  14296..14      -  protein_bind   attB2 (across the origin): mutant version of attB; recombination site for the Gateway® BP reaction BP Clonase™
>Addgene plasmid #136801 | pEBTetD-SNAP-Cep97 | addgene full sequence | sequence record 276131 | Addgene NGS Result
TTGTACAAAGTGGTGATGGCAGCTAGCGGCGCGCCCGGCCGCGGGGCAGTGCATGTAATCCCTTCAGTTG
GTTGGTACAACTTGCCAACTGGGCCCTGTTCCACATGTGACACGGGGGGGGACCAAACACAAAGGGGTTC
TCTGACTGTAGTTGACATCCTTATAAATGGATGTGCACATTTGCCAACACTGAGTGGCTTTCATCCTGGA
GCAGACTTTGCAGTCTGTGGACTGCAACACAACATTGCCTTTATGTGTAACTCTTGGCTGAAGCTCTTAC
ACCAATGCTGGGGGACATGTACCTCCCAGGGGCCCAGGAAGACTACGGGAGGCTACACCAACGTCAATCA
GAGGGGCCTGTGTAGCTACCGATAAGCGGACCCTCAAGAGGGCATTAGCAATAGTGTTTATAAGGCCCCC
TTGTTAACCCTAAACGGGTAGCATATGCTTCCCGGGTAGTAGTATATACTATCCAGACTAACCCTAATTC
AATAGCATATGTTACCCAACGGGAAGCATATGCTATCGAATTAGGGTTAGTAAAAGGGTCCTAAGGAACA
GCGATATCTCCCACCCCATGAGCTGTCACGGTTTTATTTACATGGGGTCAGGATTCCACGAGGGTAGTGA
ACCATTTTAGTCACAAGGGCAGTGGCTGAAGATCAAGGAGCGGGCAGTGAACTCTCCTGAATCTTCGCCT
GCTTCTTCATTCTCCTTCGTTTAGCTAATAGAATAACTGCTGAGTTGTGAACAGTAAGGTGTATGTGAGG
TGCTCGAAAACAAGGTTTCAGGTGACGCCCCCAGAATAAAATTTGGACGGGGGGTTCAGTGGTGGCATTG
TGCTATGACACCAATATAACCCTCACAAACCCCTTGGGCAATAAATACTAGTGTAGGAATGAAACATTCT
GAATATCTTTAACAATAGAAATCCATGGGGTGGGGACAAGCCGTAAAGACTGGATGTCCATCTCACACGA
ATTTATGGCTATGGGCAACACATAATCCTAGTGCAATATGATACTGGGGTTATTAAGATGTGTCCCAGGC
AGGGACCAAGACAGGTGAACCATGTTGTTACACTCTATTTGTAACAAGGGGAAAGAGAGTGGACGCCGAC
AGCAGCGGACTCCACTGGTTGTCTCTAACACCCCCGAAAATTAAACGGGGCTCCACGCCAATGGGGCCCA
TAAACAAAGACAAGTGGCCACTCTTTTTTTTGAAATTGTGGAGTGGGGGCACGCGTCAGCCCCCACACGC
CGCCCTGCGGTTTTGGACTGTAAAATAAGGGTGTAATAACTTGGCTGATTGTAACCCCGCTAACCACTGC
GGTCAAACCACTTGCCCACAAAACCACTAATGGCACCCCGGGGAATACCTGCATAAGTAGGTGGGCGGGC
CAAGATAGGGGCGCGATTGCTGCGATCTGGAGGACAAATTACACACACTTGCGCCTGAGCGCCAAGCACA
GGGTTGTTGGTCCTCATATTCACGAGGTCGCTGAGAGCACGGTGGGCTAATGTTGCCATGGGTAGCATAT
ACTACCCAAATATCTGGATAGCATATGCTATCCTAATCTATATCTGGGTAGCATAGGCTATCCTAATCTA
TATCTGGGTAGTATATGCTATCCTAATCTGTATCCGGGTAGCATATGCTATCCTAATAGAGATTAGGGTA
GTATATGCTATCCTAATTTATATCTGGGTAGCATATACTACCCAAATATCTGGATAGCATATGCTATCCT
AATCTATATCTGGGTAGCATATGCTATCCTAATCTATATCTGGGTAGCATAGGCTATCCTAATCTATATC
TGGGTAGCATATGCTATCCTAATCTATATCTGGGTAGTATATGCTATCCTAATTTATATCTGGGTAGCAT
AGGCTATCCTAATCTATATCTGGGTAGCATATGCTATCCTAATCTATATCTGGGTAGTATATGCTATCCT
AATCTGTATCCGGGTAGCATATGCTATCCTCATGCATATACAGTCAGCATATGATACCCAGTAGTAGAGT
GGGAGTGCTATCCTTTGCATATGCCGCCACCTCCCAAGGGGGCGTGAATTTTCGCTGCTTGTCCTTTTCC
TGCTGGTTGCTCCCATTCTTAGGTGAATTTAAGGAGGCCAGGCTAAAGCCGTCGCATGTCTGATTGCTCA
CCAGGTAAATGTCGCTAATGTTTTCCAACGCGAGAAGGTGTTGAGCGCGGAGCTGAGTGACGTGACAACA
TGGGTATGCCCAATTGCCCCATGTTGGGAGGACGAAAATGGTGACAAGACAGATGGCCAGAAATACACCA
ACAGCACGCATGATGTCTACTGGGGATTTATTCTTTAGTGCGGGGGAATACACGGCTTTTAATACGATTG
AGGGCGTCTCCTAACAAGTTACATCACTCCTGCCCTTCCTCACCCTCATCTCCATCACCTCCTTCATCTC
CGTCATCTCCGTCATCACCCTCCGCGGCAGCCCCTTCCACCATAGGTGGAAACCAGGGAGGCAAATCTAC
TCCATCGTCAAAGCTGCACACAGTCACCCTGATATTGCAGGTAGGAGCGGGCTTTGTCATAACAAGGTCC
TTAATCGCATCCTTCAAAACCTCAGCAAATATATGAGTTTGTAAAAAGACCATGAAATAACAGACAATGG
ACTCCCTTAGCGGGCCAGGTTGTGGGCCGGGTCCAGGGGCCATTCCAAAGGGGAGACGACTCAATGGTGT
AAGACGACATTGTGGAATAGCAAGGGCAGTTCCTCGCCTTAGGTTGTAAAGGGAGGTCTTACTACCTCCA
TATACGAACACACCGGCGACCCAAGTTCCTTCGTCGGTAGTCCTTTCTACGTGACTCCTAGCCAGGAGAG
CTCTTAAACCTTCTGCAATGTTCTCAAATTTCGGGTTGGAACCTCCTTGACCACGATGCTTTCCAAACCA
CCCTCCTTTTTTGCGCCTGCCTCCATCACCCTGACCCCGGGGTCCAGTGCTTGGGCCTTCTCCTGGGTCA
TCTGCGGGGCCCTGCTCTATCGCTCCCGGGGGCACGTCAGGCTCACCATCTGGGCCACCTTCTTGGTGGT
ATTCAAAATAATCGGCTTCCCCTACAGGGTGGAAAAATGGCCTTCTACCTGGAGGGGGCCTGCGCGGTGG
AGACCCGGATGATGATGACTGACTACTGGGACTCCTGGGCCTCTTTTCTCCACGTCCACGACCTCTCCCC
CTGGCTCTTTCACGACTTCCCCCCCTGGCTCTTTCACGTCCTCTACCCCGGCGGCCTCCACTACCTCCTC
GACCCCGGCCTCCACTACCTCCTCGACCCCGGCCTCCACTGCCTCCTCGACCCCGGCCTCCACCTCCTGC
TCCTGCCCCTCCTGCTCCTGCCCCTCCTCCTGCTCCTGCCCCTCCTGCCCCTCCTGCTCCTGCCCCTCCT
GCCCCTCCTGCTCCTGCCCCTCCTGCCCCTCCTGCTCCTGCCCCTCCTGCCCCTCCTCCTGCTCCTGCCC
CTCCTGCCCCTCCTCCTGCTCCTGCCCCTCCTGCCCCTCCTGCTCCCCCCCCYCCTGCCCCTCCTGCTCC
YGCCCCTCCTGCCCCTCCTGCTCCTGCCCCTCCTGCTCCTGCCCCTCCTGCTCCTGCCCCTCCTGCTCCT
GCCCCTCCTGCCCCTCCTGCCCCTCCTCCTGCTCCTGCCCCTCCTGCTCCTRCCCCTCCTGCTCCTGCCC
CTCCTGCTCCTGCCCCTCCTCCTGCTCCTGCCCCTCCTGCYCCTCCTGCCCCTCCTCCTSCTCCTSCCCC
TCCTGCCCCTCCTCCTGCTCCTGCCCCYCCTCCTSCTCCTGCCCCTCCTGCCCCTCCTGCCCCTCCTCCT
GCTCCTGCCCCTCCTGCCCCTCCTCCTGCTCCTGCCCCTCCTCCTGCTCCTGCCCCTCCTGCCCCTCCTG
CCCCTCCTCCTGCTCCTGCCCCTCCTCCTGCTCCTGCCCCTCCTGCCCCTCCTGCCCCTCCTGCCCCTCC
TCCTGCTCCTGCCCCTCCTCCTGCTCCTGCCCCTCCTGCTCCTGCCCCTCCCGCTCCTGCTCCTGCTCCT
GTTCCACCGTGGGTCCCTTTGCAGCCAATGCAACTTGGACGTTTTTGGGGTCTCCGGACACCATCTCTAT
GTCTTGGCCCTGATCCTGAGCCGCCCGGGGCTCCTGGTCTTCCGCCTCCTCGTCCTCGTCCTCTTCCCCG
TCCTCGTCCATGGTTATCACCCCCTCTTCTTTGAGGTCCACTGCCGCCGGAGCCTTCTGGTCCAGATGTG
TCTCCCTTCTCTCCTAGGCCATTTCCAGGTCCTGTACCTGGCCCCTCGTCAGACATGATTCACACTAAAA
GAGATCAATAGACATCTTTATTAGACGACGCTCAGTGAATACAGGGAGTGCAGACTCCTGCCCCCTCCAA
CAGCCCCCCCACCCTCATCCCCTTCATGGTCGCTGTCAGACAGATCCAGGTCTGAAAATTCCCCATCCTC
CGAACCATCCTCGTCCTCATCACCAATTACTCGCAGCCCGGAAAACTCCCGCTGAACATCCTCAAGATTT
GCGTCCTGAGCCTCAAGCCAGGCCTCAAATTCCTCGTCCCCCTTTTTGCTGGACGGTAGGGATGGGGATT
CTCGGGACCCCTCCTCTTCCTCTTCAAGGTCACCAGACAGAGATGCTACTGGGGCAACGGAAGAAAAGCT
GGGTGCGGCCTGTGAGGATCAGCTTATCGATGATAAGCTGTCAAACATGAGAATTCTTGAAGACGAAAGG
GCCTCGTGATACGCCTATTTTTATAGGTTAATGTCATGATAATAATGGTTTCTTAGACGTCAGGTGGCAC
TTTTCGGGGAAATGTGCGCGGAACCCCTATTTGTTTATTTTTCTAAATACATTCAAATATGTATCCGCTC
ATGAGACAATAACCCTGATAAATGCTTCAATAATATTGAAAAAGGAAGAGTATGAGTATTCAACATTTCC
GTGTCGCCCTTATTCCCTTTTTTGCGGCATTTTGCCTTCCTGTTTTTGCTCACCCAGAAACGCTGGTGAA
AGTAAAAGATGCTGAAGATCAGTTGGGTGCACGAGTGGGTTACATCGAACTGGATCTCAACAGCGGTAAG
ATCCTTGAGAGTTTTCGCCCCGAAGAACGTTTTCCAATGATGAGCACTTTTAAAGTTCTGCTATGTGGCG
CGGTATTATCCCGTGTTGACGCCGGGCAAGAGCAACTCGGTCGCCGCATACACTATTCTCAGAATGACTT
GGTTGAGTACTCACCAGTCACAGAAAAGCATCTTACGGATGGCATGACAGTAAGAGAATTATGCAGTGCT
GCCATAACCATGAGTGATAACACTGCGGCCAACTTACTTCTGACAACGATCGGAGGACCGAAGGAGCTAA
CCGCTTTTTTGCACAACATGGGGGATCATGTAACTCGCCTTGATCGTTGGGAACCGGAGCTGAATGAAGC
CATACCAAACGACGAGCGTGACACCACGATGCCTGCAGCAATGGCAACAACGTTGCGCAAACTATTAACT
GGCGAACTACTTACTCTAGCTTCCCGGCAACAATTAATAGACTGGATGGAGGCGGATAAAGTTGCAGGAC
CACTTCTGCGCTCGGCCCTTCCGGCTGGCTGGTTTATTGCTGATAAATCTGGAGCCGGTGAGCGTGGGTC
TCGCGGTATCATTGCAGCACTGGGGCCAGATGGTAAGCCCTCCCGTATCGTAGTTATCTACACGACGGGG
AGTCAGGCAACTATGGATGAACGAAATAGACAGATCGCTGAGATAGGTGCCTCACTGATTAAGCATTGGT
AACTGTCAGACCAAGTTTACTCATATATACTTTAGATTGATTTAAAACTTCATTTTTAATTTAAAAGGAT
CTAGGTGAAGATCCTTTTTGATAATCTCATGACCAAAATCCCTTAACGTGAGTTTTCGTTCCACTGAGCG
TCAGACCCCGTAGAAAAGATCAAAGGATCTTCTTGAGATCCTTTTTTTCTGCGCGTAATCTGCTGCTTGC
AAACAAAAAAACCACCGCTACCAGCGGTGGTTTGTTTGCCGGATCAAGAGCTACCAACTCTTTTTCCGAA
GGTAACTGGCTTCAGCAGAGCGCAGATACCAAATACTGTCCTTCTAGTGTAGCCGTAGTTAGGCCACCAC
TTCAAGAACTCTGTAGCACCGCCTACATACCTCGCTCTGCTAATCCTGTTACCAGTGGCTGCTGCCAGTG
GCGATAAGTCGTGTCTTACCGGGTTGGACTCAAGACGATAGTTACCGGATAAGGCGCAGCGGTCGGGCTG
AACGGGGGGTTCGTGCACACAGCCCAGCTTGGAGCGAACGACCTACACCGAACTGAGATACCTACAGCGT
GAGCTATGAGAAAGCGCCACGCTTCCCGAAGGGAGAAAGGCGGACAGGTATCCGGTAAGCGGCAGGGTCG
GAACAGGAGAGCGCACGAGGGAGCTTCCAGGGGGAAACGCCTGGTATCTTTATAGTCCTGTCGGGTTTCG
CCACCTCTGACTTGAGCGTCGATTTTTGTGATGCTCGTCAGGGGGGCGGAGCCTATGGAAAAACGCCAGC
AACGCGGCCTTTTTACGGTTCCTGGCCTTTTGCTGGCCTTGAAGCTGTCCCTGATGGTCGTCATCTACCT
GCCTGGACAGCATGGCCTGCAACGCGGGCATCCCGATGCCGCCGGAAGCGAGAAGAATCATAATGGGGAA
GGCCATCCAGCCTCGCGTCGAACTAGATGATCCGGCTGTGGAATGTGTGTCAGTTAGGGTGTGGAAAGTC
CCCAGGCTCCCCAGCAGGCAGAAGTATGCAAAGCATGCATCTCAATTAGTCAGCAACCAGGTGTGGAAAG
TCCCCAGGCTCCCCAGCAGGCAGAAGTATGCAAAGCATGCATCTCAATTAGTCAGCAACCATAGTCCCGC
CCCTAACTCCGCCCATCCCGCCCCTAACTCCGCCCAGTTCCGCCCATTCTCCGCCCCATGGCTGACTAAT
TTTTTTTATTTATGCAGAGGCCGAGGCCGCCTCGGCCTCTGAGCTATTCCAGAAGTAGTGAGGAGGCTTT
TTTGGAGGGTGACCGCCACGACCGGTGCCGCCACCATCCCCTGACCCACGCCCCTGACCCCTCACAAGGA
GACGACCTTCCATGACCGAGTACAAGCCCACGGTGCGCCTCGCCACCCGCGACGACGTCCCCCGGGCCGT
ACGCACCCTCGCCGCCGCGTTCGCCGACTACCCCGCCACGCGCCACACCGTCGACCCCGACCGCCACATC
GAACGCGTCACCGAGCTGCAAGAACTCTTCCTCACGCGCGTCGGGCTCGACATCGGCAAGGTGTGGGTCG
CGGACGACGGCGCCGCGGTGGCGGTCTGGACCACGCCGGAGAGCGTCGAAGCGGGGGCGGTGTTCGCCGA
GATCGGCCCGCGCATGGCCGAGTTGAGCGGTTCCCGGCTGGCCGCGCAGCAACAGATGGAAGGCCTCCTG
GCGCCGCACCGGCCCAAGGAGCCCGCGTGGTTCCTGGCCACCGTCGGCGTCTCGCCCGACCACCAGGGCA
AGGGTCTGGGCAGCGCCGTCGTGCTCCCCGGAGTGGAGGCGGCCGAGCGCGCCGGGGTGCCCGCCTTCCT
GGAGACCTCCGCGCCCCGCAACCTCCCCTTCTACGAGCGGCTCGGCTTCACCGTCACCGCCGACGTCGAG
GTGCCCGAAGGACCGCGCACCTGGTGCATGACCCGCAAGCCCGGTGCCTGACGCCCGCCCCACGACCCGC
AGCGCCCGACCGAAAGGAGCGCACGACCCGGTCCGACGCGGCCCGACGGGTCCGAGGGGGGTCGACCTCG
AAACTTGTTTATTGCAGCTTATAATGGTTACAAATAAAGCAATAGCATCACAAATTTCACAAATAAAGCA
TTTTTTTCACTGCATTCTAGTTGTGGTTTGTCCAAACTCATCAATGTATCTTATCATGTCTGGATCTGAT
CCGAACCCCTTCCTCGACCAATTCTCATGTTTGACAGCTTATCATCGCAGATCCGGGCAACGTTGTTGCC
ATTGCTCGACCAATTCTCATGTTTGACAGCTTATCATCGCAGATCCGTATGGTGCACTCTCAGTACAATC
TGCTCTGATGCCGCATAGTTAAGCCAGTATCTGCTCCCTGCTTGTGTGTTGGAGGTCGCTGAGTAGTGCG
CGAGCAAAATTTAAGCTACAACAAGGCAAGGCTTGACCGACAATTGCATGAAGAATCTGCTTAGGGTTAG
GCGTTTTGCGCTGCTTCGCGATGTACGGGCCAGATATACGCGTATCTGAGGGGACTAGGGTGTGTTTAGG
CGAAAAGCGGGGCTTCGGTTGTACGCGGTTAGGAGTCCCCTCAGGATATAGTAGTTTCGCTTTTGCATAG
GGAGGGGGAAATGTAGTCTTATGCAATACTCTTGTAGTCTTGCAACATGGTAACGATGAGTTAGCAACAT
GCCTTACAAGGAGAGAAAAAGCACCGTGCATGCCGATTGGTGGAAGTAAGGTGGTACGATCGTGCCTTAT
TAGGAAGGCAACAGACGGGTCTGACATGGATTGGACGAACCACTGAATTCCGCATTGCAGAGATATTGTA
TTTAAGTGCCTAGCTCGATACAATAAACGCCATTTGACCATTCACCACATTGGTGTGCACCTCCAAGCTG
GCCGGGGATCCTCTAGGGCCTCTGAGCTATTCCAGAAGTAGTGAAGAGGCTTTTTTGGAGGCCTAGGCTT
TTGCAAAAAGCTCCGGATCGATCCTGAGAACTTCAGGGTGAGTTTGGGGACCCTTGATTGTTCTTTCTTT
TTCGCTATTGTAAAATTCATGTTATATGGAGGGGGCAAAGTTTTCAGGGTGTTGTTTAGAATGGGAAGAT
GTCCCTTGTATCACCATGGACCCTCATGATAATTTTGTTTCTTTCACTTTCTACTCTGTTGACAACCATT
GTCTCCTCTTATTTTCTTTTCATTTTCTGTAACTTTTTCGTTAAACTTTAGCTTGCATTTGTAACGAATT
TTTAAATTCACTTTTGTTTATTTGTCAGATTGTAAGTACTTTCTCTAATCACTTTTTTTTCAAGGCAATC
AGGGTATATTATATTGTACTTCAGCACAGTTTTAGAGAACAATTGTTATAATTAAATGATAAGGTAGAAT
ATTTCTGCATATAAATTCTGGCTGGCGTGGAAATATTCTTATTGGTAGAAACAACTACATCCTGGTCATC
ATCCTGCCTTTCTCTTTATGGTTACAATGATATACACTGTTTGAGATGAGGATAAAATACTCTGAGTCCA
AACCGGGCCCCTCTGCTAACCATGTTCATGCCTTCTTCTTTTTCCTACAGCTCCTGGGCAACGTGCTGGT
TATTGTGCTGTCTCATCATTTTGGCAAAGAATTGTAATACGACTCACTATAGGGCGAATTGATATGTCTA
GATTAGATAAAAGTAAAGTGATTAACAGCGCATTAGAGCTGCTTAATGAGGTCGGAATCGAAGGTTTAAC
AACCCGTAAACTCGCCCAGAAGCTAGGTGTAGAGCAGCCTACATTGTATTGGCATGTAAAAAATAAGCGG
GCTTTGCTCGACGCCTTAGCCATTGAGATGTTAGATAGGCACCATACTCACTTTTGCCCTTTAGAAGGGG
AAAGCTGGCAAGATTTTTTACGTAATAACGCTAAAAGTTTTAGATGTGCTTTACTAAGTCATCGCGATGG
AGCAAAAGTACATTTAGGTACACGGCCTACAGAAAAACAGTATGAAACTCTCGAAAATCAATTAGCCTTT
TTATGCCAACAAGGTTTTTCACTAGAGAATGCATTATATGCACTCAGCGCTGTGGGGCATTTTACTTTAG
GTTGCGTATTGGAAGATCAAGAGCATCAAGTCGCTAAAGAAGAAAGGGAAACACCTACTACTGATAGTAT
GCCGCCATTATTACGACAAGCTATCGAATTATTTGATCACCAAGGTGCAGAGCCAGCCTTCTTATTCGGC
CTTGAATTGATCATATGCGGATTAGAAAAACAACTTAAATGTGAAAGTGGGTCCGCGTACAGCGGATCCC
GGGAATTCAGATCTTATTAAAGCAGAACTTGTTTATTGCAGCTTATAATGGTTACAAATAAAGCAATAGC
ATCACAAATTTCACAAATAAAGCATTTTTTTCACTGCATTCTAGTTGTGGTTTGTCCAAACTCATCAATG
TATCTTATCATGTCTGGTCGAATCCATGGCGCAGAACTGGTAGGTATGGAAGATCCGCGTTGACATTGAT
TATTGACTAGTTATTAATAGTAATCAATTACGGGGTCATTAGTTCATAGCCCATATATGGAGTTCCGCGT
TACATAACTTACGGTAAATGGCCCGCCTGGCTGACCGCCCAACGACCCCCGCCCATTGACGTCAATAATG
ACGTATGTTCCCATAGTAACGCCAATAGGGACTTTCCATTGACGTCAATGGGTGGAGTATTTACGGTAAA
CTGCCCACTTGGCAGTACATCAAGTGTATCATATGCCAAGTACGCCCCCTATTGACGTCAATGACGGTAA
ATGGCCCGCCTGGCATTATGCCCAGTACATGACCTTATGGGACTTTCCTACTTGGCAGTACATCTACGTA
TTAGTCATCGCTATTACCATGGTGATGCGGTTTTGGCAGTACATCAATGGGCGTGGATAGCGGTTTGACT
CACGGGGATTTCCAAGTCTCCACCCCATTGACGTCAATGGGAGTTTGTTTTGGCACCAAAATCAACGGGA
CTTTCCAAAATGTCGTAACAACTCCGCCCCATTGACGCAAATGGGCGGTAGGCGTGTACGGTGGGAGGTC
TATATAAGCAGAGCTCTCCCTATCAGTGATAGAGATCTCCCTATCAGTGATAGAGATCGTCGACGAGCTC
GTTTAGTGAACCGTCAGATCGCCTGGAGACGCCATCCACGCTGTTTTGACCTCCATAGAAGACACCGGGA
CCGATCCAGCCTCCGGACTCTAGCGTTTAAACTTAAGCTTACCACCATGGATTATAAAGACGATGATGAC
AAGCACCACCACCACCACCACGACAAGGATTGTGAAATGAAACGCACCACACTGGACAGCCCTTTGGGGA
AGCTGGAGCTGTCTGGTTGTGAGCAGGGTCTGCACGAAATAATTTTTCTGGGCAAGGGGACGTCTGCAGC
TGATGCCGTGGAGGTCCCAGCCCCCGCTGCGGTTCTCGGAGGTCCGGAGCCCCTGATGCAGGCTACAGCC
TGGCTGAATGCCTATTTCCACCAGCCCGAGGCTATCGAAGAGTTCCCCGTGCCGGCTCTTCACCATCCCG
TTTTCCAGCAAGAGTCGTTCACCAGACAGGTGTTATGGAAGCTGCTGAAGGTTGTGAAATTCGGAGAAGT
GATTTCTTACTCTCACTTAGCAGCCCTGGCAGGCAACCCCGCAGCCACGGCAGCAGTGAAGACGGCACTG
AGTGGCAATCCTGTCCCTATCCTGATCCCGTGCCACAGAGTGGTCCAGGGGGATTTGGATGTGGGCGGTT
ACGAGGGTGGACTGGCCGTGAAGGAATGGCTTCTGGCCCATGAAGGCCACCGGTTGGGGAAGCCAGGCTT
GGGATTCGAACTGGAGGTGCTGTTCCAGGGCCCCGGTACCGCCATCACAAGTTTGTACAAAAAAGCAGGC
TTAATGGCGGTGGCGCGCGTGGACGCGGCTTTGCCTCCCGGAGAAGGATCAGTGGTCAATTGGTCAGGAC
AGGGACTACAGAAATTAGGTCCAAATTTACCCTGTGAAGCTGATATTCACACTTTGATTCTGGATAAAAA
TCAGATTATTAAATTGGAAAATCTGGAGAAATGCAAACGATTAATACAGTTATCAGTAGCTAATAATCGG
CTGGTTCGGATGATGGGTGTGGCCAAGCTGACGTTGCTTCGTGTATTAAATTTGCCTCATAATAGCATTG
GCTGTGTGGAAGGGCTAAAGGAACTAGTACATCTGGAATGGCTGAATTTGGCAGGAAATAATCTTAAGGC
CATGGAACAGATCAATAGCTGCACAGCTCTACAGCATCTCGATTTATCAGACAATAATATATCCCAGATA
GGTGATCTATCTAAATTGGTATCCCTGAAAACCCTGCTTTTACATGGAAACATCATCACCTCTCTTAGAA
TGGCACCTGCTTACCTACCCAGAAGTCTTGCTATACTTTCTTTGGCAGAAAATGAAATCCGAGACTTAAA
TGAGATCTCTTTTTTGGCATCCTTAACTGAATTGGAACAGTTGTCGATTATGAACAATCCTTGTGTGATG
GCAACACCATCCATCCCAGGATTTGACTATCGGCCGTACATCGTCAGCTGGTGCCTAAACCTCAGAGTCC
TAGATGGATATGTGATTTCTCAGAAGGAAAGTTTGAAAGCTGAATGGCTCTATAGTCAAGGCAAGGGGAG
AGCATATCGGCCTGGCCAGCACATCCAGCTTGTCCAATATCTGGCTACAGTCTGCCCCCTCACTTCTACA
CTAGGTCTTCAAACTGCAGAGGATGCCAAACTAGAGAAGATTTTGAGCAAACAGAGGTTTCACCAGAGGC
AGTTGATGAACCAAAGCCAAAATGAAGAGTTGTCTCCTCTTGTTCCTGTTGAAACAAGGGCATCCCTTAT
TCCTGAGCATTCAAGCCCTGTTCAAGATTGCCAGATATCCCAGGAAAGTGAACCCGTCATTCAAGTGAAT
TCTTGGGTTGGGATAAACAGTAATGATGATCAGTTATTTGCGGTTAAGAATAATTTTCCAGCCTCTGTAC
ACACTACGAGATATTCTCGAAATGATCTGCACCTGGAAGACATACAGACGGATGAGGACAAGTTAAACTG
TAGTCTTCTCTCTTCAGAGTCTACTTTTATGCCAGTTGCATCAGGACTGTCTCCACTATCACCTACAGTT
GAGCTGAGGCTGCAGGGCATTAACTTGGGCCTAGAAGATGATGGTGTTGCAGATGAATCTGTGAAAGGGC
TGGAAAGCCAGGTGTTGGATAAGGAAGAGGAACAGCCTTTATGGGCTGCAAATGAGAATTCTGTTCAAAT
GATGAGAAGTGAAATCAATACAGAGGTAAATGAGAAAGCTGGACTATTACCTTGTCCTGAGCCAACAATA
ATCAGTGCTATCTTGAAGGATGATAACCACAGTCTTACATTTTTTCCTGAGTCAACTGAGCAGAAACAAT
CAGACATAAAGAAACCAGAAAATACACAACCAGAAAATAAAGAAACCATATCTCAAGCAACTTCAGAGAA
ACTTCCCATGATTTTAACCCAGAGATCTGTTGCTTTGGGACAAGACAAAGTTGCCCTTCAGAAATTAAAT
GATGCAGCCACCAAGCTTCAGGCCTGTTGGCGGGGATTTTATGCCAGGAACTACAACCCTCAAGCCAAAG
ATGTGCGTTACGAAATCCGGCTACGCAGAATGCAAGAGCACATTGTCTGCTTAACTGATGAAATAAGGAG
ATTACGAAAAGAAAGAGATGAAGAACGTATTAAAAAATTTGTACAAGAAGAAGCTTTCAGATTCCTTTGG
AACCAGGTAAGGTCTCTACAGGTTTGGCAACAGACAGTGGACCAACGTCTAAGTTCCTGGCATACTGATG
TTCCTCCTATATCAAGTACTCTTGTGCCATCGAAACATCCATTATTTACCCAAAGCCAGGAGTCCTCTTG
TGATCAAAATGCTGATTGGTTTATTGCTTCTGATGTAGCTCCTCAAGAGAAATCATTACCAGAATTTCCA
GACTCTGGTTTTCATTCCTCTCTAACAGAACAAGTTCATTCATTGCAGCATTCTTTGGATTTTGAGAAAA
GTTCCACAGAAGGCAGTGAAAGCTCCATAATGGGGAATTCCATTGACACAGTCAGATATGGCAAAGAATC
AGATTTAGGGGATGTTAGTGAAGAACATGGTGAATGGAATAAGGAAAGCTCAAATAACGAGCAGGACAAT
AGTCTGCTTGAACAGTATTTAACTTCAGTTCAACAGCTGGAAGATGCTGATGAGAGGACCAATTTTGATA
CAGAGACAAGAGATAGCAAACTTCACATTGCTTGTTTCCCAGTACAGTTAGATACATTGTCTGACGGTGC
TTCTGTAGATGAGAGTCATGGCATATCTCCTCCTTTGCAAGGTGAAATTAGCCAGACACAAGAGAATTCT
AAATTAAATGCAGAAGTTCAAGGGCAGCAGCCAGAATGTGATTCTACATTTCAGCTATTGCATGTTGGTG
TTACTGTGTAATGATACCCAGCTTTC
