>Addgene plasmid #136801 | pEBTetD-SNAP-Cep97 | depositor partial sequence | sequence record 264035 | Insert
ATGGGCGGTAGGCGTGTACGGTGGGAGGTCTATATAAGCAGAGCTCTCCCTATCAGTGATAGAGATCTCC
CTATCAGTGATAGAGATCGTCGACGAGCTCGTTTAGTGAACCGTCAGATCGCCTGGAGACGCCATCCACG
CTGTTTTGACCTCCATAGAAGACACCGGGACCGATCCAGCCTCCGGACTCTAGCGTTTAAACTTAAGCTT
ACCACCATGGATTATAAAGACGATGATGACAAGCACCACCACCACCACCACGACAAGGATTGTGAAATGA
AACGCACCACACTGGACAGCCCTTTGGGGAAGCTGGAGCTGTCTGGTTGTGAGCAGGGTCTGCACGAAAT
AATTTTTCTGGGCAAGGGGACGTCTGCAGCTGATGCCGTGGAGGTCCCAGCCCCCGCTGCGGTTCTCGGA
GGTCCGGAGCCCCTGATGCAGGCTACAGCCTGGCTGAATGCCTATTTCCACCAGCCCGAGGCTATCGAAG
AGTTCCCCGTGCCGGCTCTTCACCATCCCGTTTTCCAGCAAGAGTCGTTCACCAGACAGGTGTTATGGAA
GCTGCTGAAGGTTGTGAAATTCGGAGAAGTGATTTCTTACTCTCACTTAGCAGCCCTGGCAGGCAACCCC
GCAGCCACGGCAGCAGTGAAGACGGCACTGAGTGGCAATCCTGTCCCTATCCTGATCCCGTGCCACAGAG
TGGTCCAGGGGGATTTGGATGTGGGCGGTTACGAGGGTGGACTGGCCGTGAAGGAATGGCTTCTGGCCCA
TGAAGGCCACCGGTTGGGGAAGCCAGGCTTGGGATTCGAACTGGAGGTGCTGTTCCAGGGCCCCGGTACC
GCCATCACAAGTTTGTACAAAAAAGCAGGCTTAATGGCGGTGGCGCGCGTGGACGCGGCTTTGCCTCCCG
GAGAAGGATCAGTGGTCAATTGGTCAGGACAGGGACTACAGAAATTAGGTCCAAATTTACCCTGTGAAGC
TGATATTCACACTTTGATTCTGGATAAAAATCAGATTATTAAATTGGAAAATCTGGAGAAATGCAAACGA
TTAATACAGTTATCAGTAGCTAATAATCGGCTGGTTCGGATGATGGGTGTGGCCAAGCTGACGTTGCTTC
GTGTATTAAATTTGCCTCATAATAGCATTGGCTGTGTGGAAGGGCTAAAGGAACTAGTACATCTGGAATG
GCTGAATTTGGCAGGAAATAATCTTAAGGCCATGGAACAGATCAATAGCTGCACAGCTCTACAGCATCTC
GATTTATCAGACAATAATATATCCCAGATAGGTGATCTATCTAAATTGGTATCCCTGAAAACCCTGCTTT
TACATGGAAACATCATCACCTCTCTTAGAATGGCACCTGCTTACCTACCCAGAAGTCTTGCTATACTTTC
TTTGGCAGAAAATGAAATCCGAGACTTAAATGAGATCTCTTTTTTGGCATCCTTAACTGAATTGGAACAG
TTGTCGATTATGAACAATCCTTGTGTGATGGCAACACCATCCATCCCAGGATTTGACTATCGGCCGTACA
TCGTCAGCTGGTGCCTAAACCTCAGAGTCCTAGATGGATATGTGATTTCTCAGAAGGAAAGTTTGAAAGC
TGAATGGCTCTATAGTCAAGGCAAGGGGAGAGCATATCGGCCTGGCCAGCACATCCAGCTTGTCCAATAT
CTGGCTACAGTCTGCCCCCTCACTTCTACACTAGGTCTTCAAACTGCAGAGGATGCCAAACTAGAGAAGA
TTTTGAGCAAACAGAGGTTTCACCAGAGGCAGTTGATGAACCAAAGCCAAAATGAAGAGTTGTCTCCTCT
TGTTCCTGTTGAAACAAGGGCATCCCTTATTCCTGAGCATTCAAGCCCTGTTCAAGATTGCCAGATATCC
CAGGAAAGTGAACCCGTCATTCAAGTGAATTCTTGGGTTGGGATAAACAGTAATGATGATCAGTTATTTG
CGGTTAAGAATAATTTTCCAGCCTCTGTACACACTACGAGATATTCTCGAAATGATCTGCACCTGGAAGA
CATACAGACGGATGAGGACAAGTTAAACTGTAGTCTTCTCTCTTCAGAGTCTACTTTTATGCCAGTTGCA
TCAGGACTGTCTCCACTATCACCTACAGTTGAGCTGAGGCTGCAGGGCATTAACTTGGGCCTAGAAGATG
ATGGTGTTGCAGATGAATCTGTGAAAGGGCTGGAAAGCCAGGTGTTGGATAAGGAAGAGGAACAGCCTTT
ATGGGCTGCAAATGAGAATTCTGTTCAAATGATGAGAAGTGAAATCAATACAGAGGTAAATGAGAAAGCT
GGACTATTACCTTGTCCTGAGCCAACAATAATCAGTGCTATCTTGAAGGATGATAACCACAGTCTTACAT
TTTTTCCTGAGTCAACTGAGCAGAAACAATCAGACATAAAGAAACCAGAAAATACACAACCAGAAAATAA
AGAAACCATATCTCAAGCAACTTCAGAGAAACTTCCCATGATTTTAACCCAGAGATCTGTTGCTTTGGGA
CAAGACAAAGTTGCCCTTCAGAAATTAAATGATGCAGCCACCAAGCTTCAGGCCTGTTGGCGGGGATTTT
ATGCCAGGAACTACAACCCTCAAGCCAAAGATGTGCGTTACGAAATCCGGCTACGCAGAATGCAAGAGCA
CATTGTCTGCTTAACTGATGAAATAAGGAGATTACGAAAAGAAAGAGATGAAGAACGTATTAAAAAATTT
GTACAAGAAGAAGCTTTCAGATTCCTTTGGAACCAGGTAAGGTCTCTACAGGTTTGGCAACAGACAGTGG
ACCAGCGTCTAAGTTCCTGGCATACTGATGTTCCTCCTATATCAAGTACTCTTGTGCCATCGAAACATCC
ATTATTTACCCAAAGCCAGGAGTCCTCTTGTGATCAAAATGCTGATTGGTTTATTGCTTCTGATGTAGCT
CCTCAAGAGAAATCATTACCAGAATTTCCAGACTCTGGTTTTCATTCCTCTCTAACAGAACAAGTTCATT
CATTGCAGCATTCTTTGGATTTTGAGAAAAGTTCCACAGAAGGCAGTGAAAGCTCCATAATGGGGAATTC
CATTGACACAGTCAGATATGGCAAAGAATCAGATTTAGGGGATGTTAGTGAAGAACATGGTGAATGGAAT
AAGGAAAGCTCAAATAACGAGCAGGACAATAGTCTGCTTGAACAGTATTTAACTTCAGTTCAACAGCTGG
AAGATGCTGATGAGAGGACCAATTTTGATACAGAGACAAGAGATAGCAAACTTCACATTGCTTGTTTCCC
AGTACAGTTAGATACATTGTCTGACGGTGCTTCTGTAGATGAGAGTCATGGCATATCTCCTCCTTTGCAA
GGTGAAATTAGCCAGACACAAGAGAATTCTAAATTAAATGCAGAAGTTCAAGGGCAGCAGCCAGAATGTG
ATTCTACATTTCAGCTATTGCATGTTGGTGTTACTGTGTAA
